Addgene plasmid #128516: pMJA056
Purpose: Expresses Xylanase B+GUS
Depositing lab: Marcos Alcocer. Depositing organization: University of Nottingham. Publication: Comparison of modular and non-modular xylanases as carrier proteins for the efficient secretion of heterologous proteins from Penicillium funiculosum. Alcocer MJ, Furniss CS, Kroon PA, Campbell M, Archer DB. Appl Microbiol Biotechnol. 2003 Feb;60(6):726-32. doi: 10.1007/s00253-002-1184-4. Epub 2002 Dec 21. PubMed 12664153.
Backbone
  Vector backbone: pBluescript
  Backbone manufacturer: Stratagene
  Backbone size w/o insert (bp): 5458
  Vector type: Bacterial Expression
  Selectable markers: Unspecified
Growth in bacteria
  Bacterial resistance: Ampicillin, 100 μg/mL
  Growth temperature: 37°C
  Growth strain: DH5alpha
  Copy number: High Copy
Gene/Insert
  Gene/Insert name: Xylanase B + uidA (alt name: AJ489605.1)
  Species: Talaromyces funiculosus
  Insert size (bp): 924
  Promoter: Histone 4B
  Cloning method: Restriction Enzyme; 5′ cloning site EcoRI (not destroyed); 3′ cloning site ClaI (not destroyed)
  Sequencing primers: 5′ ATTACGCCAAGCTCGAAATTAACCCT; 3′ GTAAAACGACGGCCAGT
Terms and licenses: Academic/Nonprofit Terms; Industry Terms: Not Available to Industry
Depositor comments: expression of Xylanase B fused to GUS reporter gene
How to cite: pMJA056 was a gift from Marcos Alcocer (Addgene plasmid # 128516 ; http://n2t.net/addgene:128516 ; RRID:Addgene_128516)
