[The description below was written by a language model from this plasmid's Addgene catalogue record and pLannotate feature annotations shown in this document.]
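Description:
pMJA056 is a pBluescript-based plasmid (6,275 nt in the sequenced record) carrying a fusion of the Talaromyces funiculosus (Penicillium funiculosum) xylanase B gene to the E. coli β-glucuronidase reporter uidA (GUS). It is propagated in E. coli as a high-copy plasmid through the ColE1/pUC-type origin and selected with ampicillin via the bla gene and its native promoter. An f1 origin is also present, allowing single-stranded DNA production with helper phage. The remaining backbone elements are typical of pBluescript: the lac promoter/operator region with a CAP site, residual lacZα and lacI fragments, part of the multiple cloning site, and flanking T3 and T7 phage promoters.

The payload lies between the T3 and T7 promoters. The annotated xynB coding fragment is followed a few bases downstream, on the same strand, by the complete uidA coding sequence, consistent with a xylanase B–GUS fusion. The catalogue names the histone 4B promoter as the driver of expression. This element is not annotated in the feature table, although an unannotated stretch of roughly 450 bp lies upstream of xynB where it could sit, and a further unannotated region follows uidA. The listed insert size of 924 bp appears to cover only the xylanase portion rather than the whole fusion.

Although catalogued as a bacterial expression vector, the fungal promoter and the associated publication indicate the construct was made to test xylanases as carrier proteins for secreting heterologous proteins from P. funiculosum, with GUS as the reporter cargo. No fungal selectable marker is recorded or annotated.
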