Features (pLannotate 1.2.2; 14 found; start..end, strand, type, name):
     21..125     +  promoter       AmpR promoter: bla
    126..986     +  CDS            AmpR: β-lactamase; bla; confers resistance to ampicillin, carbenicillin, and related antibiotics
   1157..1745    +  rep_origin     ori: high-copy-number ColE1/pMB1/pBR322/pUC origin of replication
   1928..2020    +  CDS            lacI (fragment): lac repressor; lacI; The lac repressor binds to the lac operator to inhibit transcription in E. coli. This inhibition can be relieved by adding lactose or isopropyl-β-D-thiogalactopyranoside (IPTG).
   2033..2054    +  protein_bind   CAP binding site: CAP binding activates transcription in the presence of cAMP. E. coli catabolite activator protein
   2069..2099    +  promoter       lac promoter: promoter for the E. coli lac operon
   2107..2123    +  protein_bind   lac operator: The lac repressor binds to the lac operator to inhibit transcription in E. coli. This inhibition can be relieved by adding lactose or isopropyl-β-D-thiogalactopyranoside (IPTG). lac repressor encoded by lacI
   2168..2186    +  promoter       T3 promoter: promoter for bacteriophage T3 RNA polymerase
   2199..2235    +  misc_feature   MCS (fragment): pBluescript multiple cloning site
   2684..3472    +  CDS            xynB (fragment): XYNB_TALFU - Experimental evidence at protein level: Swiss-Prot protein existence level 1. Endo-1,4-beta-xylanase involved in the hydrolysis of xylan, a major structural heterogeneous polysaccharide found in plant biomass representing the second most abundant polysaccharide in the biosphere, after cellulose. From Talaromyces funiculosus (Fruitlet core rot fungus) (Penicillium funiculosum).
   3485..5293    +  CDS            uidA: BGLR_ECOLI - Also known as gurA, gusA. Experimental evidence at protein level: Swiss-Prot protein existence level 1. From Escherichia coli (strain K12).
   5628..5646    -  promoter       T7 promoter: promoter for bacteriophage T7 RNA polymerase
   5654..5809    +  CDS            lacZα (fragment): LacZα fragment of β-galactosidase; lacZ fragment
   5911..6269    -  rep_origin     f1 ori (sequence partly withheld): f1 bacteriophage origin of replication; arrow indicates direction of (+) strand synthesis
>Addgene plasmid #128516 | pMJA056 | addgene full sequence | sequence record 251714 | Addgene NGS Result
GCACTTTTCGGGGAAATGTGCGCGGAACCCCTATTTGTTTATTTTTCTAAATACATTCAAATATGTATCC
GCTCATGAGACAATAACCCTGATAAATGCTTCAATAATATTGAAAAAGGAAGAGTATGAGTATTCAACAT
TTCCGTGTCGCCCTTATTCCCTTTTTTGCGGCATTTTGCCTTCCTGTTTTTGCTCACCCAGAAACGCTGG
TGAAAGTAAAAGATGCTGAAGATCAGTTGGGTGCACGAGTGGGTTACATCGAACTGGATCTCAACAGCGG
TAAGATCCTTGAGAGTTTTCGCCCCGAAGAACGTTTTCCAATGATGAGCACTTTTAAAGTTCTGCTATGT
GGCGCGGTATTATCCCGTATTGACGCCGGGCAAGAGCAACTCGGTCGCCGCATACACTATTCTCAGAATG
ACTTGGTTGAGTACTCACCAGTCACAGAAAAGCATCTTACGGATGGCATGACAGTAAGAGAATTATGCAG
TGCTGCCATAACCATGAGTGATAACACTGCGGCCAACTTACTTCTGACAACGATCGGAGGACCGAAGGAG
CTAACCGCTTTTTTGCACAACATGGGGGATCATGTAACTCGCCTTGATCGTTGGGAACCGGAGCTGAATG
AAGCCATACCAAACGACGAGCGTGACACCACGATGCCTGTAGCAATGGCAACAACGTTGCGCAAACTATT
AACTGGCGAACTACTTACTCTAGCTTCCCGGCAACAATTAATAGACTGGATGGAGGCGGATAAAGTTGCA
GGACCACTTCTGCGCTCGGCCCTTCCGGCTGGCTGGTTTATTGCTGATAAATCTGGAGCCGGTGAGCGTG
GGTCTCGCGGTATCATTGCAGCACTGGGGCCAGATGGTAAGCCCTCCCGTATCGTAGTTATCTACACGAC
GGGGAGTCAGGCAACTATGGATGAACGAAATAGACAGATCGCTGAGATAGGTGCCTCACTGATTAAGCAT
TGGTAACTGTCAGACCAAGTTTACTCATATATACTTTAGATTGATTTAAAACTTCATTTTTAATTTAAAA
GGATCTAGGTGAAGATCCTTTTTGATAATCTCATGACCAAAATCCCTTAACGTGAGTTTTCGTTCCACTG
AGCGTCAGACCCCGTAGAAAAGATCAAAGGATCTTCTTGAGATCCTTTTTTTCTGCGCGTAATCTGCTGC
TTGCAAACAAAAAAACCACCGCTACCAGCGGTGGTTTGTTTGCCGGATCAAGAGCTACCAACTCTTTTTC
CGAAGGTAACTGGCTTCAGCAGAGCGCAGATACCAAATACTGTTCTTCTAGTGTAGCCGTAGTTAGGCCA
CCACTTCAAGAACTCTGTAGCACCGCCTACATACCTCGCTCTGCTAATCCTGTTACCAGTGGCTGCTGCC
AGTGGCGATAAGTCGTGTCTTACCGGGTTGGACTCAAGACGATAGTTACCGGATAAGGCGCAGCGGTCGG
GCTGAACGGGGGGTTCGTGCACACAGCCCAGCTTGGAGCGAACGACCTACACCGAACTGAGATACCTACA
GCGTGAGCTATGAGAAAGCGCCACGCTTCCCGAAGGGAGAAAGGCGGACAGGTATCCGGTAAGCGGCAGG
GTCGGAACAGGAGAGCGCACGAGGGAGCTTCCAGGGGGAAACGCCTGGTATCTTTATAGTCCTGTCGGGT
TTCGCCACCTCTGACTTGAGCGTCGATTTTTGTGATGCTCGTCAGGGGGGCGGAGCCTATGGAAAAACGC
CAGCAACGCGGCCTTTTTACGGTTCCTGGCCTTTTGCTGGCCTTTTGCTCACATGTTCTTTCCTGCGTTA
TCCCCTGATTCTGTGGATAACCGTATTACCGCCTTTGAGTGAGCTGATACCGCTCGCCGCAGCCGAACGA
CCGAGCGCAGCGAGTCAGTGAGCGAGGAAGCGGAAGAGCGCCCAATACGCAAACCGCCTCTCCCCGCGCG
TTGGCCGATTCATTAATGCAGCTGGCACGACAGGTTTCCCGACTGGAAAGCGGGCAGTGAGCGCAACGCA
ATTAATGTGAGTTAGCTCACTCATTAGGCACCCCAGGCTTTACACTTTATGCTTCCGGCTCGTATGTTGT
GTGGAATTGTGAGCGGATAACAATTTCACACAGGAAACAGCTATGACCATGATTACGCCAAGCGCGCAAT
TAACCCTCACTAAAGGGAACAAAAGCTGGAGCTCCACCGCGGTGGCGGCCGCTCTAGAACTAGTGAGTAT
GTAAGCGAGTCTGATCTTCCCGCCCGCCAATCAAATCGCAGGATCACAGAATGCAAATACCTTCTGATCC
CAACCACAACCAGTATTTCTGATTCGAATCAAAATCGTGGCATGTAATTCGCGGGATCAGAATGCGGTTT
CCACCGGCCAAAATGACCGATCTGCGTTGCCACGGCTGGTAATGGCAGGATCAGAGCAGCAGCGTTGAAT
CAGTCAGATCAAGCGCCGCTCCCGCTGATTGGCCAGATCACCCACTAGCGCGTGATCCCAGGCACCTTCC
CGCGTCCGGCTCTTTCTATAGAAATATCTCCCGCCGCGTCTTCCTTCCCACCTTCTTTCTCCTCTCCATC
TCCAGCTCCATCTTCAAGCTTACTCAACATTATCAACGCGTTTACGCATCCACATTCAATTACTTATCAT
CTCATCCCCATACAGAATTCATCATGGGCATCTCATCTATCCTTCTCTCTGCTCTCATTGCGGGGGGAGC
CTTGGCTCTGCCCGCTGCAGAACCTGTGTCGTTCGATATCCGAGATGAAAACATCACCCTGGCGCGTCGC
GCTGAGGCGATCAACTACAACCAAGACTACATCGCCAGCGGTGCCAATGTCCAATACTCGCCCAACATGG
CTGCGGGTTCTTTCTCCATCAACTACAATACGCAGGGAGACTTTGTGGTGGGACTTGGTTGGCAACCAGG
TGATGCTAAGTAAGAACTTTCAGCTTCTGCTTTTGATCCCCAATCTACGATACTAATCCGTAATACTAGC
CCCATCACCTACAGCGGCTCCTTCTCGGCCTCGGGTGTTGGTATCCTTGCCGTGTACGGCTGGAGCACCA
ACCCGCTCGTGGAATACTATGTCATGGAGGTTCACGACGGATACCAGACTGCCGGCACACACAAGGGCAC
TGTGACGACTGACGGTGGCACCTATGATATCTGGGAGCACCAGCAGGTCAACCAGCCGTCCATTCTGGGC
ACCTCCACCTTCAACCAGTACATCTCGATCCGCCAAAGCCCCCGGACGAGCGGTACGGTTACCGTGCAGA
ACCACTTCAATGCCTGGGCGCAGGCGGGTATGAACCTCGGCACACTCAACTACCAGGTCATGGCAGTCGA
GAGCTGGAGCGGCAGCGGCTCTGGACAAATTTCGCTCAGCAAGGGCACTGGCGGTGGCTCGACCACCACC
ACACCCACGGGTCCCACCAGCACCAGCACCGCTCCTTCGAGCATCGATAAGCGTATGTTACGTCCTGTAG
AAACCCCAACCCGTGAAATCAAAAAACTCGACGGCCTGTGGGCATTCAGTCTGGATCGCGAAAACTGTGG
AATTGATCAGCGTTGGTGGGAAAGCGCGTTACAAGAAAGCCGGGCAATTGCTGTGCCAGGCAGTTTTAAC
GATCAGTTCGCCGATGCAGATATTCGTAATTATGCGGGCAACGTCTGGTATCAGCGCGAAGTCTTTATAC
CGAAAGGTTGGGCAGGCCAGCGTATCGTGCTGCGTTTCGATGCGGTCACTCATTACGGCAAAGTGTGGGT
CAATAATCAGGAAGTGATGGAGCATCAGGGCGGCTATACGCCATTTGAAGCCGATGTCACGCCGTATGTT
ATTGCCGGGAAAAGTGTACGTATCACCGTTTGTGTGAACAACGAACTGAACTGGCAGACTATCCCGCCGG
GAATGGTGATTACCGACGAAAACGGCAAGAAAAAGCAGTCTTACTTCCATGATTTCTTTAACTATGCCGG
AATCCATCGCAGCGTAATGCTCTACACCACGCCGAACACCTGGGTGGACGATATCACCGTGGTGACGCAT
GTCGCGCAAGACTGTAACCACGCGTCTGTTGACTGGCAGGTGGTGGCCAATGGTGATGTCAGCGTTGAAC
TGCGTGATGCGGATCAACAGGTGGTTGCAACTGGACAAGGCACTAGCGGGACTTTGCAAGTGGTGAATCC
GCACCTCTGGCAACCGGGTGAAGGTTATCTCTATGAACTGTGCGTCACAGCCAAAAGCCAGACAGAGTGT
GATATCTACCCGCTTCGCGTCGGCATCCGGTCAGTGGCAGTGAAGGGCGAACAGTTCCTGATTAACCACA
AACCGTTCTACTTTACTGGCTTTGGTCGTCATGAAGATGCGGACTTGCGTGGCAAAGGATTCGATAACGT
GCTGATGGTGCACGACCACGCATTAATGGACTGGATTGGGGCCAACTCCTACCGTACCTCGCATTACCCT
TACGCTGAAGAGATGCTCGACTGGGCAGATGAACATGGCATCGTGGTGATTGATGAAACTGCTGCTGTCG
GCTTTAACCTCTCTTTAGGCATTGGTTTCGAAGCGGGCAACAAGCCGAAAGAACTGTACAGCGAAGAGGC
AGTCAACGGGGAAACTCAGCAAGCGCACTTACAGGCGATTAAAGAGCTGATAGCGCGTGACAAAAACCAC
CCAAGCGTGGTGATGTGGAGTATTGCCAACGAACCGGATACCCGTCCGCAAGGTGCACGGGAATATTTCG
CGCCACTGGCGGAAGCAACGCGTAAACTCGACCCGACGCGTCCGATCACCTGCGTCAATGTAATGTTCTG
CGACGCTCACACCGATACCATCAGCGATCTCTTTGATGTGCTGTGCCTGAACCGTTATTACGGATGGTAT
GTCCAAAGCGGCGATTTGGAAACGGCAGAGAAGGTACTGGAAAAAGAACTTCTGGCCTGGCAGGAGAAAC
TGCATCAGCCGATTATCATCACCGAATACGGCGTGGATACGTTAGCCGGGCTGCACTCAATGTACACCGA
CATGTGGAGTGAAGAGTATCAGTGTGCATGGCTGGATATGTATCACCGCGTCTTTGATCGCGTCAGCGCC
GTCGTCGGTGAACAGGTATGGAATTTCGCCGATTTTGCGACCTCGCAAGGCATATTGCGCGTTGGCGGTA
ACAAGAAAGGGATCTTCACTCGCGACCGCAAACCGAAGTCGGCGGCTTTTCTGCTGCAAAAACGCTGGAC
TGGCATGAACTTCGGTGAAAAACCGCAGCAGGGAGGCAAACAATGACTCGAGACGTTTTCTCTTCATTGT
TTTGTCGCGGCCTCGCCAACGCGGTCGACGCGTCTGCTCGCCGCTGTGGTGACGCGTTGCTCCTTATTCT
GGGTTGGGTTTCGGTATGACAGGGTCGTCAGGGTGTTCTCTGAATAGTTTTTCTTGTTTTCTTCACGTCT
TTATGGGTCTGGGTCTTGCATCTTTTTACTACTACTTAAATTATACCTCGTCTACACTGGTCGGCTTGTG
GCCTATGGGTCCGAATATCTTTGTATCATAGCGGCCGTTTATCCTGGTGGACTGGAGTTGCGACTGCTCG
TCATCGCACATGAGGTACCCAATTCGCCCTATAGTGAGTCGTATTACGCGCGCTCACTGGCCGTCGTTTT
ACAACGTCGTGACTGGGAAAACCCTGGCGTTACCCAACTTAATCGCCTTGCAGCACATCCCCCTTTCGCC
AGCTGGCGTAATAGCGAAGAGGCCCGCACCGATCGCCCTTCCCAACAGTTGCGCAGCCTGAATGGCGAAT
GGAAATTGTAAGCGTTAATATTTTGTTAAAATTCGCGTTAAATTTTTGTTAAATCAGCTCATTTTTTTAA
CCAATAGGCCGAAATCGGCAAAATCCCTTATAAATCAAAAGAATAGACCGAGATAGGGT
[37 nt withheld, positions 5940-5976]
AAAGAACGTGGACTCCAACGTCAAAGG
[49 nt withheld, positions 6004-6052]
T
[91 nt withheld, positions 6054-6144]
G
[124 nt withheld, positions 6146-6269]
CAGGTG
